Addgene plasmid #19634: pGC247
Depositing lab: Jane Hubbard. Depositing organization: NYU Grossman School of Medicine. Publication: A "FLP-Out" system for controlled gene expression in Caenorhabditis elegans. Voutev R, Hubbard EJ. Genetics. 2008 Sep;180(1):103-19. doi: 10.1534/genetics.108.090274. PubMed 18723890.
Backbone
  Vector backbone: pGC163
  Vector type: Worm Expression ; FLP/FRT, destination vector
Growth in bacteria
  Bacterial resistance: Chloramphenicol and Ampicillin, 25 & 100 μg/mL
  Growth temperature: 37°C
  Growth strain: DB3.1
  Growth instructions: DB3.1 cells
  Copy number: High Copy
Gene/Insert
  Gene/Insert name: Gateway(R1-R2)<iA-4xNLS-GFP::let-858(3’)<iA-Gateway(R4-R3)::let-858(3’)-(Cbr)unc-119(+)
  Species: C. elegans (nematode), S. cerevisiae (budding yeast); A. victoria
  Tag / fusion protein: 4xNLS (N terminal on insert)
  Cloning method: Restriction Enzyme
  Sequencing primers: 5′ M13R
Terms and licenses: Academic/Nonprofit Terms; Industry Terms: Not Available to Industry
How to cite: pGC247 was a gift from Jane Hubbard (Addgene plasmid # 19634 ; http://n2t.net/addgene:19634 ; RRID:Addgene_19634)
