[The description below was written by a language model from this plasmid's Addgene catalogue record and pLannotate feature annotations shown in this document.]
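Description:
pGC247 is a C. elegans expression plasmid built on the pGC163 backbone that serves as a dual Gateway destination vector for a "FLP-Out" system of controlled gene expression. It replicates in E. coli from a high-copy ColE1/pUC-type origin and carries an ampicillin resistance gene on the backbone. Each of its two Gateway cassettes contains a chloramphenicol resistance gene and the ccdB toxin gene. This accounts for the dual chloramphenicol/ampicillin selection and the need to propagate the empty vector in a ccdB-tolerant strain such as DB3.1. For worm transgenesis the plasmid includes a C. briggsae unc-119(+) rescue marker, which allows transformants to be identified in an unc-119 mutant background.

The payload is arranged linearly. First comes an attR1–attR2 Gateway cassette, which by its position is presumably where a promoter of choice is introduced by LR recombination. It is followed by an FRT site, a GFP coding sequence carrying four N-terminal nuclear localization signals, and a let-858 3′ region. A second FRT in the same orientation comes next, then an attR4–attR3 Gateway cassette for the gene of interest with its own let-858 3′ end. The annotation tool labels the attR4 site as attR1 overlapping an attB4 core. It also labels the GFP as an Aequorea victoria derivative.

Before recombination, the inserted promoter should drive nuclear GFP, and the let-858 3′ sequence should end the transcript upstream of the downstream gene. When yeast FLP recombinase is supplied, the directly repeated FRT sites excise the GFP–terminator cassette. This places the gene of interest under the promoter, with loss of GFP marking the cells in which the switch occurred. The design allows spatial and temporal control of transgene expression.
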