Features (pLannotate 1.2.2; 32 found; start..end, strand, type, name):
      1..30      -  misc_feature   MCS (fragment): pUC18/19 multiple cloning site
     77..196     +  protein_bind   attR1: mutant version of attR; recombination site for the Gateway® LR reaction LR Clonase™
    226..256     +  promoter       lac UV5 promoter: E. coli lac promoter with an "up" mutation
    280..309     +  promoter       cat promoter (fragment): promoter of the E. coli cat gene encoding chloramphenicol acetyltransferase
    310..969     +  CDS            CmR: chloramphenicol acetyltransferase; cat; confers resistance to chloramphenicol
   1148..1306    +  CDS            ccdA (fragment): CCDA_ECO57 - Also known as H, letA. Experimental evidence at protein level: Swiss-Prot protein existence level 1. Antitoxin component of a type II toxin-antitoxin (TA) system which inhibits the post-segregational killing (PSK) of plasmid-free cells, also referred to as a plasmid addiction system. Binds to and blocks the activity of CcdB; will also remove bound CcdB protein from the CcdB-GyrA complex by forming a CcdA-CcdB complex, a process termed rejuvenation. Functions as a transcriptional corepressor for the ccdAB operon, repression also requires CcdB (By similarity). From Escherichia coli
   1311..1613    +  CDS            ccdB: CCDB_ECOLI - Also known as G, letB, letD. Experimental evidence at protein level: Swiss-Prot protein existence level 1. Toxic component of a type II toxin-antitoxin (TA) system, functioning in plasmid maintainence. Responsible for the post- segregational killing (PSK) of plasmid-free cells, also referred to as a plasmid addiction system. Half-life of over 2 hours. Cell killing by CcdB is accompanied by filamentation, defects in chromosome and plasmid segregation, defects in cell division, formation of anucleate cells, decreased DNA synthesis and plasmid loss. Interferes with the activity of DN
   1657..1781    -  protein_bind   attR2: mutant version of attR; recombination site for the Gateway® LR reaction LR Clonase™
   1791..1838    -  protein_bind   FRT: FLP-mediated recombination occurs in the 8-bp core sequence TCTAGAAA (Turan and Bode, 2011). FLP recombinase from the Saccharomyces cerevisiae 2μ plasmid
   2076..2936    +  CDS            sg25: sg25 is a basic (constitutively fluorescent) green fluorescent protein published in 1997, derived from Aequorea victoria.
   3434..3469    +  CDS            rop (fragment): Rop protein, which maintains plasmids at low copy number; rop
   3571..3670    +  misc_feature   bom (fragment): basis of mobility region from pBR322
   3745..3792    -  protein_bind   FRT: FLP-mediated recombination occurs in the 8-bp core sequence TCTAGAAA (Turan and Bode, 2011). FLP recombinase from the Saccharomyces cerevisiae 2μ plasmid
   3867..3887    +  protein_bind   attB4: mutant version of attB; core recombination site for the Gateway® BP reaction BP Clonase™
   3871..3990    +  protein_bind   attR1: mutant version of attR; recombination site for the Gateway® LR reaction LR Clonase™
   4031..4336    -  CDS            ccdB: CcdB, a bacterial toxin that poisons DNA gyrase; ccdB; Plasmids containing the ccdB gene cannot be propagated in standard E. coli strains.
   4341..4499    -  CDS            ccdA (fragment): CCDA_ECO57 - Also known as H, letA. Experimental evidence at protein level: Swiss-Prot protein existence level 1. Antitoxin component of a type II toxin-antitoxin (TA) system which inhibits the post-segregational killing (PSK) of plasmid-free cells, also referred to as a plasmid addiction system. Binds to and blocks the activity of CcdB; will also remove bound CcdB protein from the CcdB-GyrA complex by forming a CcdA-CcdB complex, a process termed rejuvenation. Functions as a transcriptional corepressor for the ccdAB operon, repression also requires CcdB (By similarity). From Escherichia coli
   4678..5337    -  CDS            CmR: chloramphenicol acetyltransferase; cat; confers resistance to chloramphenicol
   5338..5367    -  promoter       cat promoter (fragment): promoter of the E. coli cat gene encoding chloramphenicol acetyltransferase
   5391..5421    -  promoter       lac UV5 promoter: E. coli lac promoter with an "up" mutation
   5447..5570    -  protein_bind   attR3: mutant version of attR; recombination site for the Gateway® LR reaction LR Clonase™
   6056..6091    +  CDS            rop (fragment): Rop protein, which maintains plasmids at low copy number; rop
   6193..6292    +  misc_feature   bom (fragment): basis of mobility region from pBR322
   7173..7190    -  misc_feature   P element 5' end (fragment): No description available
   7301..8143    +  CDS            unc-119: UN119_CAEEL - Experimental evidence at protein level: Swiss-Prot protein existence level 1. Myristoyl-binding protein that acts as a cargo adapter: specifically binds the myristoyl moiety of a subset of N-terminally myristoylated proteins and is required for their localization. Plays a key role in ciliary membrane localization of proteins. Required for the establishment or function of the nervous system. From Caenorhabditis elegans.
   8507..8611    +  promoter       AmpR promoter: bla
   8612..9472    +  CDS            AmpR: β-lactamase; bla; confers resistance to ampicillin, carbenicillin, and related antibiotics
   9643..10231   +  rep_origin     ori: high-copy-number ColE1/pMB1/pBR322/pUC origin of replication
  10414..10506   +  CDS            lacI (fragment): lac repressor; lacI; The lac repressor binds to the lac operator to inhibit transcription in E. coli. This inhibition can be relieved by adding lactose or isopropyl-β-D-thiogalactopyranoside (IPTG).
  10519..10540   +  protein_bind   CAP binding site: CAP binding activates transcription in the presence of cAMP. E. coli catabolite activator protein
  10555..10585   +  promoter       lac promoter: promoter for the E. coli lac operon
  10589..10611   +  protein_bind   lac operator (fragment): The lac repressor binds to the lac operator to inhibit transcription in E. coli. This inhibition can be relieved by adding lactose or isopropyl-β-D-thiogalactopyranoside (IPTG). lac repressor encoded by lacI
>Addgene plasmid #19634 | pGC247 | depositor full sequence | sequence record 9266 | Author sequence
AAGCTTGCATGCCTGCAGGTCGACTCTAGACCGCGGTTTTGGCGCGGATCCACTAGTTCTAGCTTCAAAA
GCATCAACAAGTTTGTACAAAAAAGCTGAACGAGAAACGTAAAATGATATAAATATCAATATATTAAATT
AGATTTTGCATAAAAAACAGACTACATAATACTGTAAAACACAACATATCCAGTCATATTGGCGGCCGCA
TTAGGCACCCCAGGCTTTACACTTTATGCTTCCGGCTCGTATAATGTGTGGATTTTGAGTTAGGATCCGT
CGAGATTTTCAGGAGCTAAGGAAGCTAAAATGGAGAAAAAAATCACTGGATATACCACCGTTGATATATC
CCAATGGCATCGTAAAGAACATTTTGAGGCATTTCAGTCAGTTGCTCAATGTACCTATAACCAGACCGTT
CAGCTGGATATTACGGCCTTTTTAAAGACCGTAAAGAAAAATAAGCACAAGTTTTATCCGGCCTTTATTC
ACATTCTTGCCCGCCTGATGAATGCTCATCCGGAATTCCGTATGGCAATGAAAGACGGTGAGCTGGTGAT
ATGGGATAGTGTTCACCCTTGTTACACCGTTTTCCATGAGCAAACTGAAACGTTTTCATCGCTCTGGAGT
GAATACCACGACGATTTCCGGCAGTTTCTACACATATATTCGCAAGATGTGGCGTGTTACGGTGAAAACC
TGGCCTATTTCCCTAAAGGGTTTATTGAGAATATGTTTTTCGTCTCAGCCAATCCCTGGGTGAGTTTCAC
CAGTTTTGATTTAAACGTGGCCAATATGGACAACTTCTTCGCCCCCGTTTTCACCATGGGCAAATATTAT
ACGCAAGGCGACAAGGTGCTGATGCCGCTGGCGATTCAGGTTCATCATGCCGTTTGTGATGGCTTCCATG
TCGGCAGAATGCTTAATGAATTACAACAGTACTGCGATGAGTGGCAGGGCGGGGCGTAAAGATCTGGATC
CGGCTTACTAAAAGCCAGATAACAGTATGCGTATTTGCGCGCTGATTTTTGCGGTATAAGAATATATACT
GATATGTATACCCGAAGTATGTCAAAAAGAGGTATGCTATGAAGCAGCGTATTACAGTGACAGTTGACAG
CGACAGCTATCAGTTGCTCAAGGCATATATGATGTCAATATCTCCGGTCTGGTAAGCACAACCATGCAGA
ATGAAGCCCGTCGTCTGCGTGCCGAACGCTGGAAAGCGGAAAATCAGGAAGGGATGGCTGAGGTCGCCCG
GTTTATTGAAATGAACGGCTCTTTTGCTGACGAGAACAGGGGCTGGTGAAATGCAGTTTAAGGTTTACAC
CTATAAAAGAGAGAGCCGTTATCGTCTGTTTGTGGATGTACAGAGTGATATTATTGACACGCCCGGGCGA
CGGATGGTGATCCCCCTGGCCAGTGCACGTCTGCTGTCAGATAAAGTCTCCCGTGAACTTTACCCGGTGG
TGCATATCGGGGATGAAAGCTGGCGCATGATGACCACCGATATGGCCAGTGTGCCGGTCTCCGTTATCGG
GGAAGAAGTGGCTGATCTCAGCCACCGCGAAAATGACATCAAAAACGCCATTAACCTGATGTTCTGGGGA
ATATAAATGTCAGGCTCCCTTATACACAGCCAGTCTGCAGGTCGACCATAGTGACTGGATATGTTGTGTT
TTACAGTATTATGTAGTCTGTTTTTTATGCAAAATCTAATTTAATATATTGATATTTATATCATTTTACG
TTTCTCGTTCAGCTTTCTTGTACAAAGTGGTTGATGCTCTGAAGTTCCTATACTTTCTAGAGAATAGGAA
CTTCGGAATAGGAACTTCAAGATCCCCGGGTATGTTTCGAATGATACTAACATAACATAGAACATTTTCA
GGAGCTCAGAAAAAATGACTGCTCCAAAGAAGAAGCGTAAGGTACCGGCAGAAAAAATGACTGCTCCAAA
GAAGAAGCGTAAGGTACCGGCAGAAAAAATGACTGCTCCAAAGAAGAAGCGTAAGGTACCGGCAGAAAAA
ATGACTGCTCCAAAGAAGAAGCGTAAGGTACCGGTAGAAAAAATGAGTAAAGGAGAAGAACTTTTCACTG
GAGTTGTCCCAATTCTTGTTGAATTAGATGGTGATGTTAATGGGCACAAATTTTCTGTCAGTGGAGAGGG
TGAAGGTGATGCAACATACGGAAAACTTACCCTTAAATTTATTTGCACTACTGGAAAACTACCTGTTCCA
TGGGTAAGTTTAAACATATATATACTAACTAACCCTGATTATTTAAATTTTCAGCCAACACTTGTCACTA
CTTTCTGTTATGGTGTTCAATGCTTCTCGAGATACCCAGATCATATGAAACGGCATGACTTTTTCAAGAG
TGCCATGCCCGAAGGTTATGTACAGGAAAGAACTATATTTTTCAAAGATGACGGGAACTACAAGACACGT
AAGTTTAAACAGTTCGGTACTAACTAACCATACATATTTAAATTTTCAGGTGCTGAAGTCAAGTTTGAAG
GTGATACCCTTGTTAATAGAATCGAGTTAAAAGGTATTGATTTTAAAGAAGATGGAAACATTCTTGGACA
CAAATTGGAATACAACTATAACTCACACAATGTATACATCATGGCAGACAAACAAAAGAATGGAATCAAA
GTTGTAAGTTTAAACATGATTTTACTAACTAACTAATCTGATTTAAATTTTCAGAACTTCAAAATTAGAC
ACAACATTGAAGATGGAAGCGTTCAACTAGCAGACCATTATCAACAAAATACTCCAATTGGCGATGGCCC
TGTCCTTTTACCAGACAACCATTACCTGTCCACACAATCTGCCCTTTCGAAAGATCCCAACGAAAAGAGA
GACCACATGGTCCTTCTTGAGTTTGTAACAGCTGCTGGGATTACACATGGCATGGACGAACTATACAAAA
GCCCACAAGCTTTGGAATTCGCTAGCCGGCCATACAAGTAATCCGGATGATCGACGCCAACGTCGTTGAA
TTTTCAAATTTTAAATACTGAATATTTGTTTTTTTTCCTATTATTTATTTATTCTCTTTGTGTTTTTTTT
CTTGCTTTCTAAAAAATTAATTCAATCCAAATCTAAACATGAGCGGTTTTTTTTCTCTTTCCGTCTCCCA
ATTCGTATTCCGCTCCTCTCATCTGAACACAATGTGCAAGTTTATTTATCTTCTCGCTTTCATTTCATTA
GGACGTGGGGGGAATTGGTGGAAGGGGGAAACACACAAAAGGATGATGGAAATGAAATAAGGACACACAA
TATGCAACAACATTCAATTCAGAAATATGGAGGAAGGTTTAAAAGAAAACATAAAAATATATAGAGGAGG
AAGGAAAACTAGTAAAAAATAAGCAAAGAAATTAGGCGAACGATGAGAATTGTCCTCGCTTGGGCCCTTT
CGTCTCGCGCGTTTCGGTGATGACGGTGAAAACCTCTGACACATGCAGCTCCCGGAGACGGTCACAGCTT
GTCTGTAAGCGGATGCCGGGAGCAGACAAGCCCGTCAGGGCGCGTCAGCGGGTGTTGGCGGGTGTCGGGG
CTGGCTTAACTATGCGGCATCAGAGCAGATTGTACTGAGAGTGCACCATATGCGGTGTGAAATACCGCAC
AGATGCGTAAGGAGAAAATACCGCATCAGGCGGCCTTAAGGGCCTCGTGATACGCCTATTTTTATAGGTT
AATGTCATGATAATAATGGTTTCTTAGACGCTCTGAAGTTCCTATACTTTCTAGAGAATAGGAACTTCGG
AATAGGAACTTCAAGATCCCCGGGTATGTTTCGAATGATACTAACATAACATAGAACATTTTCAGGAGCT
CATTACGCCAAGCTATCAACTTTGTATAGAAAAGTTGAACGAGAAACGTAAAATGATATAAATATCAATA
TATTAAATTAGATTTTGCATAAAAAACAGACTACATAATACTGTAAAACACAACATATCCAGTCACTATG
GTCGACCTGCAGACTGGCTGTGTATAAGGGAGCCTGACATTTATATTCCCCAGAACATCAGGTTAATGGC
GTTTTTGATGTCATTTTCGCGGTGGCTGAGATCAGCCACTTCTTCCCCGATAACGGAGACCGGCACACTG
GCCATATCGGTGGTCATCATGCGCCAGCTTTCATCCCCGATATGCACCACCGGGTAAAGTTCACGGGGGA
CTTTATCTGACAGCAGACGTGCACTGGCCAGGGGGATCACCATCCGTCGCCCGGGCGTGTCAATAATATC
ACTCTGTACATCCACAAACAGACGATAACGGCTCTCTCTTTTATAGGTGTAAACCTTAAACTGCATTTCA
CCAGCCCCTGTTCTCGTCGGCAAAAGAGCCGTTCATTTCAATAAACCGGGCGACCTCAGCCATCCCTTCC
TGATTTTCCGCTTTCCAGCGTTCGGCACGCAGACGACGGGCTTCATTCTGCATGGTTGTGCTTACCGAAC
CGGAGATATTGACATCATATATGCCTTGAGCAACTGATAGCTGTCGCTGTCAACTGTCACTGTAATACGC
TGCTTCATAGCATACCTCTTTTTGACATACTTCGGGTATACATATCAGTATATATTCTTATACCGCAAAA
ATCAGCGCGCAAATACGCATACTGTTATCTGGCTTTTAGTAAGCCGGATCCTCTAGATTACGCCCCGCCC
TGCCACTCATCGCAGTACTGTTGTAATTCATTAAGCATTCTGCCGACATGGAAGCCATCACAAACGGCAT
GATGAACCTGAATCGCCAGCGGCATCAGCACCTTGTCGCCTTGCGTATAATATTTGCCCATGGTGAAAAC
GGGGGCGAAGAAGTTGTCCATATTGGCCACGTTTAAATCAAAACTGGTGAAACTCACCCAGGGATTGGCT
GAGACGAAAAACATATTCTCAATAAACCCTTTAGGGAAATAGGCCAGGTTTTCACCGTAACACGCCACAT
CTTGCGAATATATGTGTAGAAACTGCCGGAAATCGTCGTGGTATTCACTCCAGAGCGATGAAAACGTTTC
AGTTTGCTCATGGAAAACGGTGTAACAAGGGTGAACACTATCCCATATCACCAGCTCACCGTCTTTCATT
GCCATACGGAATTCCGGATGAGCATTCATCAGGCGGGCAAGAATGTGAATAAAGGCCGGATAAAACTTGT
GCTTATTTTTCTTTACGGTCTTTAAAAAGGCCGTAATATCCAGCTGAACGGTCTGGTTATAGGTACATTG
AGCAACTGACTGAAATGCCTCAAAATGTTCTTTACGATGCCATTGGGATATATCAACGGTGGTATATCCA
GTGATTTTTTTCTCCATTTTAGCTTCCTTAGCTCCTGAAAATCTCGACGGATCCTAACTCAAAATCCACA
CATTATACGAGCCGGAAGCATAAAGTGTAAAGCCTGGGGGTGCCTAATGCGGCCGCCATAGTGACTGGAT
ATGTTGTGTTTTACAGTATTATGTAGTCTGTTTTTTATGCAAAATCTAATTTAATATATTGATATTTATA
TCATTTTACGTTTCTCGTTCAACTTTATTATACATAGTTGATAATTCACTGGGCTAGCCGGCCATACAAG
TAATCCGGATGATCGACGCCAACGTCGTTGAATTTTCAAATTTTAAATACTGAATATTTGTTTTTTTTCC
TATTATTTATTTATTCTCTTTGTGTTTTTTTTCTTGCTTTCTAAAAAATTAATTCAATCCAAATCTAAAC
ATGAGCGGTTTTTTTTCTCTTTCCGTCTCCCAATTCGTATTCCGCTCCTCTCATCTGAACACAATGTGCA
AGTTTATTTATCTTCTCGCTTTCATTTCATTAGGACGTGGGGGGAATTGGTGGAAGGGGGAAACACACAA
AAGGATGATGGAAATGAAATAAGGACACACAATATGCAACAACATTCAATTCAGAAATATGGAGGAAGGT
TTAAAAGAAAACATAAAAATATATAGAGGAGGAAGGAAAACTAGTAAAAAATAAGCAAAGAAATTAGGCG
AACGATGAGAATTGTCCTCGCTTGGGCCCTTTCGTCTCGCGCGTTTCGGTGATGACGGTGAAAACCTCTG
ACACATGCAGCTCCCGGAGACGGTCACAGCTTGTCTGTAAGCGGATGCCGGGAGCAGACAAGCCCGTCAG
GGCGCGTCAGCGGGTGTTGGCGGGTGTCGGGGCTGGCTTAACTATGCGGCATCAGAGCAGATTGTACTGA
GAGTGCACCATATGCGGTGTGAAATACCGCACAGATGCGTAAGGAGAAAATACCGCATCAGGCGGCCTTA
AGGGCCTCGTGATACGCCTATTTTTATAGGTTAATGTCATGATAATAATGGTTTCTTAGACAACGGATAA
AATGTTTATTATAATATCAAAAACAATTTGTCAGTTGACCACTTTTTGATATATTTGACAGAAACCGGGA
TGAATTGGCTCAAAGTTAGGGCGCCCTTCTATTACAGGGTTTCTGATAACAAACCGGTTATTAACTCCCA
ACAAGGGATGATTTCAATTCATCATGCTCAAATTGACCCAAATTAAGTTACATGACAAATTCATCGCCCT
TTTCAACTCTTCTTGGCTCATCATCTGTTATTCTGTTCCTATTCTGTCTGCACCCTATACCCCTTTGCAT
ACTCTCTCGTCATTCCTTTCTTGGATAGTGTCTTCTTCTCCCCAGCTCTGCTACTTCTATGACTTGCGCC
CGCTGCTTTTCCGCTCGTTCCTCTCCTCTCTGACGTCTTCTTCTGCTTCTTTTCTCCTTCCTTTTTCCCT
TCTCAATCTTCCTCTTTTTCCCATTTCTGTCAATCATTCGAAGAAGAAGAAGAAGAAGACCCTCATTCAT
TTCATTTTTTTTTCTGTCGGTGTGTGCTGCTCGGTTAAGAGTGAGCTCTCTATTCCACGTCTTCTTCTTT
TTCTTCTTCGATTCGAATCAATCACTCCACCAAAACGCATTCGTTTTTGGGATTCACCCCGCGGTTCGCA
ACAGGTTTCTTTTTCAAATTATTAGCGTTATAAATAGAAAAATGGTGGAGTTTCAATAAAAATGATAATT
TACAAAGTGTATTTTGATTACATGTACTCAAAAAGGTTGAAATTTTTCATACCAGTTTTCCGGAAATCCA
TCTGATATCATTATCGTATTTTTCTTTTTAAAAATGTTTTCAAAAAAAAACAAAATATAGCTGGTTATTT
GGCACCCTCTAATTACCATTTTCCTGTCACACCACACTCTTTTCCTTCTTCCACTTCTTTCCGTTTTCAG
CCGCTTCCAACCAAACCGATATGAAAGCCGAGCAACAACAATCGATTCCACCCGGCTCGGCGACCTTCCC
GTCGCAGGTGAGACTCAGAAAACTAGAGAAACCGCTCAACTAACTCTTGATATCCGATTTCATTCTTTTC
TCTTTTCTTTTTGTTGAACTTTTCCATATTTCCAGATGCCACGGCCACCACCAAGCACCGAACAAGGAAT
CACAACGGAATCGGAGCTTGCGAAGAAAGCTCAAATCACTCCGAACGACGTTTTAGCACTTCCGGGAATC
ACTCAAGGTATCTTGCTCCCTTTGGATTTCAGTTTAAAACATAAATTTAGGATTCTTATGCTCCCCATCT
GCGAACATCTATAACATCGAGTTCACCAAGTTCCAAATCCGTGATCTGGACACTGAGCAAGTGCTTTTCG
AGATCGCCAAACCGGAGAACGATCAGGAGAATGATGAGTCGCCACAGGAGTCGGCAAGATACGTGCGTTA
TAGATTTGCTCCAAACTTTTTGAAACTCAAAACGGTCGGAGCAACTGTGGAATTCAAAGTAGGAGACATC
CCAATCCATCATTTCCGAATGATCGAACGTCACTTCTTCAAAGATCGCCTTCTGAAGTGTTTTGACTTTG
AATTCGGATTCTGTATTCCGAATTCACGAAACAACTGTGAACATATCTATGAGTTCCCTCAACTCTCTCA
ACAACTCAGTGAGTCATTATTCTAAAAAGTACAATTCAAAAGACTAATCTCTTTTTCAGTGGACGACATG
ATCAACAATCCAAACGAGACTCGTTCTGACAGCTTCTATTTCGTCGATAACAAACTCGTCATGCACAACA
AAGCCGACTACTCATATGATGCATAAATATTTAATACAAAAATGTTCTGGATAATTATTCTGTCGAATAG
AAAAAAAACTCCAAATGTGATTAAATTCCAATAATTCCTGTCTAGTTTGTTCCTTCCCCTTCCCCTTCTC
ATGTTCAATGCATTCCTAAGCTTTTCAGTTCCCCCCTTGTTTCTATATTTTTTCGCTGTCCTGTCACACT
CGCTAAAAACACTAATCACACGGAAATCTGTTTTCAATAAAAACTCCAACTTTAACTCATTTTCAATTTC
AACTGAAAGATTTTTTCATTAGAGAATGTCTAGGCATGCTCTAGAGGGCCCAAAAGGCCTTTTTTTTTTG
GCGCCGACGTCAGGTGGCACTTTTCGGGGAAATGTGCGCGGAACCCCTATTTGTTTATTTTTCTAAATAC
ATTCAAATATGTATCCGCTCATGAGACAATAACCCTGATAAATGCTTCAATAATATTGAAAAAGGAAGAG
TATGAGTATTCAACATTTCCGTGTCGCCCTTATTCCCTTTTTTGCGGCATTTTGCCTTCCTGTTTTTGCT
CACCCAGAAACGCTGGTGAAAGTAAAAGATGCTGAAGATCAGTTGGGTGCACGAGTGGGTTACATCGAAC
TGGATCTCAACAGCGGTAAGATCCTTGAGAGTTTTCGCCCCGAAGAACGTTTTCCAATGATGAGCACTTT
TAAAGTTCTGCTATGTGGCGCGGTATTATCCCGTATTGACGCCGGGCAAGAGCAACTCGGTCGCCGCATA
CACTATTCTCAGAATGACTTGGTTGAGTACTCACCAGTCACAGAAAAGCATCTTACGGATGGCATGACAG
TAAGAGAATTATGCAGTGCTGCCATAACCATGAGTGATAACACTGCGGCCAACTTACTTCTGACAACGAT
CGGAGGACCGAAGGAGCTAACCGCTTTTTTGCACAACATGGGGGATCATGTAACTCGCCTTGATCGTTGG
GAACCGGAGCTGAATGAAGCCATACCAAACGACGAGCGTGACACCACGATGCCTGTAGCAATGGCAACAA
CGTTGCGCAAACTATTAACTGGCGAACTACTTACTCTAGCTTCCCGGCAACAATTAATAGACTGGATGGA
GGCGGATAAAGTTGCAGGACCACTTCTGCGCTCGGCCCTTCCGGCTGGCTGGTTTATTGCTGATAAATCT
GGAGCCGGTGAGCGTGGGTCTCGCGGTATCATTGCAGCACTGGGGCCAGATGGTAAGCCCTCCCGTATCG
TAGTTATCTACACGACGGGGAGTCAGGCAACTATGGATGAACGAAATAGACAGATCGCTGAGATAGGTGC
CTCACTGATTAAGCATTGGTAACTGTCAGACCAAGTTTACTCATATATACTTTAGATTGATTTAAAACTT
CATTTTTAATTTAAAAGGATCTAGGTGAAGATCCTTTTTGATAATCTCATGACCAAAATCCCTTAACGTG
AGTTTTCGTTCCACTGAGCGTCAGACCCCGTAGAAAAGATCAAAGGATCTTCTTGAGATCCTTTTTTTCT
GCGCGTAATCTGCTGCTTGCAAACAAAAAAACCACCGCTACCAGCGGTGGTTTGTTTGCCGGATCAAGAG
CTACCAACTCTTTTTCCGAAGGTAACTGGCTTCAGCAGAGCGCAGATACCAAATACTGTCCTTCTAGTGT
AGCCGTAGTTAGGCCACCACTTCAAGAACTCTGTAGCACCGCCTACATACCTCGCTCTGCTAATCCTGTT
ACCAGTGGCTGCTGCCAGTGGCGATAAGTCGTGTCTTACCGGGTTGGACTCAAGACGATAGTTACCGGAT
AAGGCGCAGCGGTCGGGCTGAACGGGGGGTTCGTGCACACAGCCCAGCTTGGAGCGAACGACCTACACCG
AACTGAGATACCTACAGCGTGAGCATTGAGAAAGCGCCACGCTTCCCGAAGGGAGAAAGGCGGACAGGTA
TCCGGTAAGCGGCAGGGTCGGAACAGGAGAGCGCACGAGGGAGCTTCCAGGGGGAAACGCCTGGTATCTT
TATAGTCCTGTCGGGTTTCGCCACCTCTGACTTGAGCGTCGATTTTTGTGATGCTCGTCAGGGGGGCGGA
GCCTATGGAAAAACGCCAGCAACGCGGCCTTTTTACGGTTCCTGGCCTTTTGCTGGCCTTTTGCTCACAT
GTTCTTTCCTGCGTTATCCCCTGATTCTGTGGATAACCGTATTACCGCCTTTGAGTGAGCTGATACCGCT
CGCCGCAGCCGAACGACCGAGCGCAGCGAGTCAGTGAGCGAGGAAGCGGAAGAGCGCCCAATACGCAAAC
CGCCTCTCCCCGCGCGTTGGCCGATTCATTAATGCAGCTGGCACGACAGGTTTCCCGACTGGAAAGCGGG
CAGTGAGCGCAACGCAATTAATGTGAGTTAGCTCACTCATTAGGCACCCCAGGCTTTACACTTTATGCTT
CCGGCTCGTATGTTGTGTGGAATTGTGAGCGGATAACAATTTCACACAGGAAACAGCTATGACCATGATT
ACGCCAAGCTGTAAGTTTAAACATGATCTTACTAACTAACTATTCTCATTTAAATTTTCAGAGCTTAAAA
ATGGCTGAAATCACTCACAACGATGGATACGCTAACAACTTGGAAA
