>Addgene plasmid #19634 | pGC247 | addgene partial sequence | sequence record 25459 | 19634 with GFP-R
TCTCCTTTACTCNTTTTTTCTACCGGTACCTTACGCTTCTTCTTTGGAGCAGTCATTTTTTCTGCCGGTA
CCTTACGCTTCTTCTTTGGAGCAGTCATTTTTTCTGCCGGTACCTTACGCTTCTTCTTTGGAGCAGTCAT
TTTTTCTGCCGGTACCTTACGCTTCTTCTTTGGAGCAGTCATTTTTTCTGAGCTCCTGAAAATGTTCTAT
GTTATGTTAGTATCATTCGAAACATACCCGGGGATCTTGAAGTTCCTATTCCGAAGTTCCTATTCTCTAG
AAAGTATAGGAACTTCAGAGCATCAACCACTTTGTACAAGAAAGCTGAACGAGAAACGTAAAATGATATA
AATATCAATATATTAAATTAGATTTTGCATAAAAAACAGACTACATAATACTGTAAAACACAACATATCC
AGTCACTATGGTCGACCTGCAGACTGGCTGTGTATAAGGGAGCCTGACATTTATATTCCCCAGAACATCA
GGTTAATGGCGTTTTTGATGTCATTTTCGCGGTGGCTGAGATCAGCCACTTCTTCCCCGATAACGGAGAC
CGGCACACTGGCCATATCGGTGGTCATCATGCGCCAGCTTTCATCCCCGATATGCACCACCGGGTAAAGT
TCACGGGAGACTTTATCTGACAGCAGACGTGCACTGGNCNNGGGGATCACCATCCGTCGCCCGGGCGTGT
CNATAATATCACTCTGTACATCCNCAAACANNCGAT
